>Addgene plasmid #133636 | ZJOM156 | depositor full sequence | sequence record 256852 | Full Sequence
CACTATAGAACGCGGCCGCCAGCTGAAGCTTGATATTGCAAAACGTATCTAAATTCAATGAGTACCATTG
GAATCAAATAGGTGACGTATTCGATAAATTGTTTGATTTAACCACTGCTAATGAATTGTTCGATTATGAT
CCGTTACAGCAAGGAAGAAAATCATCTGTATCTCATCACCAAACAACTAATGATACCAGCCAACACTCAG
ATGATGATAGCAACGACAGAAGGGAGAACGATTCTAATATCAGTGAGACGGTCGAAAGAGCGCATCAAGA
AGAATCCAGCGAAGACGTTGGTGGTGACATGGTTGAAACACTCAATGGGCAAACTAAGCTTAATAATGGC
AATTCCGTTCCGACGGTAAAGGACGAATTGAATCCAAAGCCCGCTAGTCTAAGTATCCCCAAGAAAACTA
AGCACATGAAACGAAACGAAAGTAACGAAGATATACGTAGGAGAATAAACATCAAGAATTCTATTGTTGT
CAAATGTGTTTTACAGCTTTTGATGATAGAGCTGCTCAACGAATTATTCGAGAACGAAGATTTTGCCCAC
TGTATCCCTTACAAGGAAGCCATTAGAATTACAAGATTGTTGGAGAAATCGTACGAATTTTCTCGTGACT
TTAATGAAGATTATGGGTTAAGAACAAGACTAGTAGAGGCTCGTGTAGTTGATAAAATACCAAACCTGTT
GAAACAAGAAACGAGTGCTGCTGCAGTTCTCCTTGACATTATGTTTCAGTTGTATCTGAACGATGATGAG
AAGAAGGCTGATTTAATAACTCGTCTGATCACCATTTGCATCCAGGTCGTAGAGGGTTATGTTTCTTTGG
ATGATAGAACCATGGAACGTAGTATCAATGCCTGGCGTTCAGTGATAGTTGAAATATTACAAGGTTACTA
CGAATTTGATGATGAAGACTTTAGACTATACTGTCCTGCTATGTATGCTCTGGTGATTCAAATATTAGAT
AAGAGCGTTCCAACGGAGTTGAGACATGCTATAAAACAATTTCTAAGCAGAGTTGGTGAATTATACCTTT
CTACTGATGCTTCGTACGCTGCAGGTCGACGGATCGGTGACGGTGCTGGTTTAATTAACATGTCTAAAGG
TGAAGAATTATTCACTGGTGTTGTCCCAATTTTGGTTGAATTAGATGGTGATGTTAATGGTCACAAATTT
TCTGTCTCCGGTGAAGGTGAAGGTGATGCTACTTACGGTAAATTGACCTTAAAATTTATTTGTACTACTG
GTAAATTGCCAGTTCCATGGCCAACCTTAGTCACTACTTTAACTTATGGTGTTCAATGTTTTTCTAGATA
CCCAGATCATATGAAACAACATGACTTTTTCAAGTCTGCCATGCCAGAAGGTTATGTTCAAGAAAGAACT
ATTTTTTTCAAAGATGACGGTAACTACAAGACCAGAGCTGAAGTCAAGTTTGAAGGTGATACCTTAGTTA
ATAGAATCGAATTAAAAGGTATTGATTTTAAAGAAGATGGTAACATTTTAGGTCACAAATTGGAATACAA
CTATAACTCTCACAATGTTTACATCATGGCTGACAAACAAAAGAATGGTATCAAAGTTAACTTCAAAATT
AGACACAACATTGAAGATGGTTCTGTTCAATTAGCTGACCATTATCAACAAAATACTCCAATTGGTGATG
GTCCAGTCTTGTTACCAGACAACCATTACTTATCCACTCAATCTGCCTTATCCAAAGATCCAAACGAAAA
GAGAGACCACATGGTCTTGTTAGAATTTGTTACTGCTGCTGGTATTACCCATGGTATGGATGAATTGTAC
AAAATTCCAGTTCCAACGCGTGATCTAGAGAAGCCATTCATGTCTAAAGGTGAAGAATTATTCACTGGTG
TTGTCCCAATTTTGGTTGAATTAGATGGTGATGTTAATGGTCACAAATTTTCTGTCTCCGGTGAAGGTGA
AGGTGATGCTACTTACGGTAAATTGACCTTAAAATTTATTTGTACTACTGGTAAATTGCCAGTTCCATGG
CCAACCTTAGTCACTACTTTAACTTATGGTGTTCAATGTTTTTCTAGATACCCAGATCATATGAAACAAC
ATGACTTTTTCAAGTCTGCCATGCCAGAAGGTTATGTTCAAGAAAGAACTATTTTTTTCAAAGATGACGG
TAACTACAAGACCAGAGCTGAAGTCAAGTTTGAAGGTGATACCTTAGTTAATAGAATCGAATTAAAAGGT
ATTGATTTTAAAGAAGATGGTAACATTTTAGGTCACAAATTGGAATACAACTATAACTCTCACAATGTTT
ACATCATGGCTGACAAACAAAAGAATGGTATCAAAGTTAACTTCAAAATTAGACACAACATTGAAGATGG
TTCTGTTCAATTAGCTGACCATTATCAACAAAATACTCCAATTGGTGATGGTCCAGTCTTGTTACCAGAC
AACCATTACTTATCCACTCAATCTGCCTTATCCAAAGATCCAAACGAAAAGAGAGACCACATGGTCTTGT
TAGAATTTGTTACTGCTGCTGGTATTACCCATGGTATGGATGAATTATATAAATAAGGCGCGCCACTTCT
AAATAAGCGAATTTCTTATGATTTATGATTTTTATTATTAAATAAGTTATAAAAAAAATAAGTGTATACA
AATTTTAAAGTGACTCTTAGGTTTTAAAACGAAAATTCTTATTCTTGAGTAACTCTTTCCTGTAGGTCAG
GTTGCTTTCTCAGGTATAGTATGAGGTCGCTCTTATTGACCACACCTCTACCGGCAGATCCGCTAGGGAT
AACAGGGTAATATAGATCTGTTTAGCTTGCCTCGTCCCCGCCGGGTCACCCGGCCAGCGACATGGAGGCC
CAGAATACCCTCCTTGACAGTCTTGACGTGCGCAGCTCAGGGGCATGATGTGACTGTCGCCCGTACATTT
AGCCCATACATCCCCATGTATAATCATTTGCATCCATACATTTTGATGGCCGCACGGCGCGAAGCAAAAA
TTACGGCTCCTCGCTGCAGACCTGCGAGCAGGGAAACGCTCCCCTCACAGACGCGTATAACTTCGTATAA
TGTATGCTATACGAAGTTATTGAATTGTCCCCACGCCGCGCCCCTGTAGAGAAATATAAAAGGTTAGGAT
TTGCCACTGAGGTTCTTCTTTCATATACTTCCTTTTAAAATCTTGCTAGGATACAGTTCTCACATCACAT
CCGAACATAAACAACCATGACAGTCAACACTAAGACCTATAGTGAGAGAGCAGAAACTCATGCCTCACCA
GTAGCACAGCGATTATTTCGATTAATGGAACTGAAGAAAACCAATTTATGTGCATCAATTGACGTTGATA
CCACTAAGGAATTCCTTGAATTAATTGATAAATTAGGTCCTTATGTATGCTTAATCAAGACTCATATTGA
TATAATCAATGATTTTTCCTATGAATCCACTATTGAACCATTATTAGAACTTTCACGTAAACATCAATTT
ATGATTTTTGAAGATAGAAAATTTGCTGATATTGGTAATACCGTAAAGAAACAATATATTGGTGGAGTTT
ATAAAATTAGTAGTTGGGCAGATATTACCAATGCTCATGGTGTCACTGGGAATGGAGTGGTTGAAGGATT
AAAACAGGGAGCTAAAGAAACCACCACCAACCAAGAGCCAAGAGGGTTATTGATGTTAGCTGAATTATCA
TCAGTGGGATCATTAGCATATGGAGAATATTCTCAAAAAACTGTTGAAATTGCTAAATCCGATAAGGAAT
TTGTTATTGGATTTATTGCCCAACGTGATATGGGTGGCCAAGAAGAAGGATTTGATTGGCTTATTATGAC
ACCTGGAGTTGGATTAGATGATAAAGGTGATGGATTAGGACAACAATATAGAACTGTTGATGAAGTTGTT
AGCACTGGAACTGATATTATCATTGTTGGTAGAGGATTGTTTGGTAAAGGAAGAGATCCAGATATTGAAG
GTAAAAGGTATAGAAATGCTGGTTGGAATGCTTATTTGAAAAAGACTGGCCAATTATAATCAGTACTGAC
AATAAAAAGATTCTTGTTTTCAAGAACTTGTCATTTGTATAGTTTTTTTATATTGTAGTTGTTCTATTTT
AATCAAATGTTAGCGTGATTTATATTTTTTTTCGCCTCGACATCATCTGCCCAGATGCGAAGTTAAGTGC
GCAGAAAGTAATATCATGCGTCAATCGTATGTGAATGCTGGTCGCTATACTGCTGTCGATTCGATACTAA
CGCCGCCATCCAGTGTCGAAAACGAGCTCGAATTCATAACTTCGTATAATGTATGCTATACGAAGTTATA
TCGATGATATCAGATCCACTAGTGGCCTATGCGGCCGCGGCAGATTAAAATATGCTTAGTTGTAGAACAC
AGAAAAAATGAGAAGGTTGATATACTTTTACTCATATTAATCCTGATTTAGTGGCGGTGATCCTTTTTAG
ATTCGTTTAATTCATAAACAAGGTACATCATATAGCAATAACAAATATGTAAACTATGTAGAAAGACTTA
TCAAGTTTAGCCATTTTGGTCCTCATTCATGGGCATTTTATACTAACTTCATTTTTGCCGAAATAAGAAA
GGATGTAATCTTAACCTAAAATATGTAAGCAATTAAGGGCGCACGTAGTCACTTGCGAACAAATAGGAAA
AGAAAGAAACAAGCACGGATACTGAATGACTGAGTGTATTACTACACGATTTATCTCAACGAATTTAAGT
GTGGAGGACGATCGGCTGCACGTAGGAGTCAACGTTTTTTTACTGTGTTCATCACAAAACCATTAAGCTG
AGTCATCCATATTGCAAACAATAAGGTAGCACCGCTTCCATCAAAACACTAGAACATACCGATGTTTTCA
CGGATTTATTGGAAACAAATAGCAGATGAGGGCGTTTTTACTTGTAATGAAGGCGAATGAGAAGGCAAGG
CTTACAGGCTTGTTGTTTATGCCAAGCATCAATACTCGCTATGGAGGAGCGCCATCAGCGATAACAACAA
AGTTTGCAAGTGCTTGCTTGGATATAAAAGGCTTGACGCTTAAGATAAATAGGGCCATACTTGCTTGCTT
TTACTATTTTTGTTCCTCATAAGCCTGATTGACTACGCTATTATAAACCCCTACATTATCCTATAATCAA
CTTCACTTGTGTAACGTTGAATGAGTTCAACTGAGTAATACTCGGTCGGAAATATACGCTCCATCTGGCA
GGAAACATAGGCTGCATTTATATCTTGCACAATTATGCCCTTCGTAGGTGTATGTTTTCATGTTTTCCAT
TATGTCAATGTAGATGTATCTTTGGACAGGCAACTTTTGGCCGCGGATCTGCCGGTCTCCCTATAGTGAG
TCGTATTAATTTCGATAAGCCAGGTTAACCTGCATTAATGAATCGGCCAACGCGCGGGGAGAGGCGGTTT
GCGTATTGGGCGCTCTTCCGCTTCCTCGCTCACTGACTCGCTGCGCTCGGTCGTTCGGCTGCGGCGAGCG
GTATCAGCTCACTCAAAGGCGGTAATACGGTTATCCACAGAATCAGGGGATAACGCAGGAAAGAACATGT
GAGCAAAAGGCCAGCAAAAGGCCAGGAACCGTAAAAAGGCCGCGTTGCTGGCGTTTTTCCATAGGCTCCG
CCCCCCTGACGAGCATCACAAAAATCGACGCTCAAGTCAGAGGTGGCGAAACCCGACAGGACTATAAAGA
TACCAGGCGTTTCCCCCTGGAAGCTCCCTCGTGCGCTCTCCTGTTCCGACCCTGCCGCTTACCGGATACC
TGTCCGCCTTTCTCCCTTCGGGAAGCGTGGCGCTTTCTCAATGCTCACGCTGTAGGTATCTCAGTTCGGT
GTAGGTCGTTCGCTCCAAGCTGGGCTGTGTGCACGAACCCCCCGTTCAGCCCGACCGCTGCGCCTTATCC
GGTAACTATCGTCTTGAGTCCAACCCGGTAAGACACGACTTATCGCCACTGGCAGCAGCCACTGGTAACA
GGATTAGCAGAGCGAGGTATGTAGGCGGTGCTACAGAGTTCTTGAAGTGGTGGCCTAACTACGGCTACAC
TAGAAGGACAGTATTTGGTATCTGCGCTCTGCTGAAGCCAGTTACCTTCGGAAAAAGAGTTGGTAGCTCT
TGATCCGGCAAACAAACCACCGCTGGTAGCGGTGGTTTTTTTGTTTGCAAGCAGCAGATTACGCGCAGAA
AAAAAGGATCTCAAGAAGATCCTTTGATCTTTTCTACGGGGTCTGACGCTCAGTGGAACGAAAACTCACG
TTAAGGGATTTTGGTCATGAGATTATCAAAAAGGATCTTCACCTAGATCCTTTTAAATTAAAAATGAAGT
TTTAAATCAATCTAAAGTATATATGAGTAAACTTGGTCTGACAGTTACCAATGCTTAATCAGTGAGGCAC
CTATCTCAGCGATCTGTCTATTTCGTTCATCCATAGTTGCCTGACTCCCCGTCGTGTAGATAACTACGAT
ACGGGAGGGCTTACCATCTGGCCCCAGTGCTGCAATGATACCGCGAGACCCACGCTCACCGGCTCCAGAT
TTATCAGCAATAAACCAGCCAGCCGGAAGGGCCGAGCGCAGAAGTGGTCCTGCAACTTTATCCGCCTCCA
TCCAGTCTATTAATTGTTGCCGGGAAGCTAGAGTAAGTAGTTCGCCAGTTAATAGTTTGCGCAACGTTGT
TGCCATTGCTACAGGCATCGTGGTGTCACGCTCGTCGTTTGGTATGGCTTCATTCAGCTCCGGTTCCCAA
CGATCAAGGCGAGTTACATGATCCCCCATGTTGTGCAAAAAAGCGGTTAGCTCCTTCGGTCCTCCGATCG
TTGTCAGAAGTAAGTTGGCCGCAGTGTTATCACTCATGGTTATGGCAGCACTGCATAATTCTCTTACTGT
CATGCCATCCGTAAGATGCTTTTCTGTGACTGGTGAGTACTCAACCAAGTCATTCTGAGAATAGTGTATG
CGGCGACCGAGTTGCTCTTGCCCGGCGTCAATACGGGATAATACCGCGCCACATAGCAGAACTTTAAAAG
TGCTCATCATTGGAAAACGTTCTTCGGGGCGAAAACTCTCAAGGATCTTACCGCTGTTGAGATCCAGTTC
GATGTAACCCACTCGTGCACCCAACTGATCTTCAGCATCTTTTACTTTCACCAGCGTTTCTGGGTGAGCA
AAAACAGGAAGGCAAAATGCCGCAAAAAAGGGAATAAGGGCGACACGGAAATGTTGAATACTCATACTCT
TCCTTTTTCAATATTATTGAAGCATTTATCAGGGTTATTGTCTCATGAGCGGATACATATTTGAATGTAT
TTAGAAAAATAAACAAATAGGGGTTCCGCGCACATTTCCCCGAAAAGTGCCACCTGACGTCTAAGAAACC
ATTATTATCATGACATTAACCTATAAAAATAGGCGTATCACGAGGCCCTTTCGTCTCGCGCGTTTCGGTG
ATGACGGTGAAAACCTCTGACACATGCAGCTCCCGGAGACGGTCACAGCTTGTCTGTAAGCGGATGCCGG
GAGCAGACAAGCCCGTCAGGGCGCGTCAGCGGGTGTTGGCGGGTGTCGGGGCTGGCTTAACTATGCGGCA
TCAGAGCAGATTGTACTGAGAGTGCACCATATGGACATATTGTCGTTAGAACGCGGCTACAATTAATACA
TAACCTTATGTATCATACACATACGATTTAGGTGA
Features (pLannotate 1.2.2; 18 found; start..end, strand, type, name):
     30..1058    +  CDS            SEC7 (fragment): SEC7_YEAST - Experimental evidence at protein level: Swiss-Prot protein existence level 1. May play a role in vesicular budding and traffic between compartments of the Golgi apparatus. From Saccharomyces cerevisiae (strain ATCC 204508 / S288c) (Baker's yeast).
   1110..1823    +  CDS            GFP (S65T): GFP (S65T) is a basic (constitutively fluorescent) green fluorescent protein published in 1995, derived from Aequorea victoria.
   1860..2573    +  CDS            GFP (S65T): GFP (S65T) is a basic (constitutively fluorescent) green fluorescent protein published in 1995, derived from Aequorea victoria.
   2597..2784    +  terminator     ADH1 terminator: S. cerevisiae ADH1; transcription terminator for the S. cerevisiae alcohol dehydrogenase 1 (ADH1) gene
   2859..3066    +  promoter       TEF promoter (fragment): Ashbya gossypii TEF promoter
   3067..3100    -  protein_bind   loxP: Cre-mediated recombination occurs in the 8-bp core sequence (GCATACAT). Cre recombinase
   3100..3236    +  promoter       TEF promoter (fragment): Ashbya gossypii TEF promoter
   3255..4043    +  CDS            URA3: PYRF_YEAST - Experimental evidence at protein level: Swiss-Prot protein existence level 1. From Saccharomyces cerevisiae (strain ATCC 204508 / S288c) (Baker's yeast).
   4055..4252    +  terminator     TEF terminator: Ashbya gossypii TEF terminator
   4306..4339    -  protein_bind   loxP: Cre-mediated recombination occurs in the 8-bp core sequence (GCATACAT). Cre recombinase
   5380..5398    -  promoter       T7 promoter: promoter for bacteriophage T7 RNA polymerase
   5420..5473    -  CDS            lacI (fragment): lac repressor; lacI; The lac repressor binds to the lac operator to inhibit transcription in E. coli. This inhibition can be relieved by adding lactose or isopropyl-β-D-thiogalactopyranoside (IPTG).
   5656..6244    -  rep_origin     ori: high-copy-number ColE1/pMB1/pBR322/pUC origin of replication
   6415..7275    -  CDS            AmpR: β-lactamase; bla; confers resistance to ampicillin, carbenicillin, and related antibiotics
   7276..7380    -  promoter       AmpR promoter: bla
   7475..7510    +  CDS            rop (fragment): Rop protein, which maintains plasmids at low copy number; rop
   7612..7663    +  misc_feature   bom (fragment): basis of mobility region from pBR322
   7726..9       +  promoter       SP6 promoter (across the origin): promoter for bacteriophage SP6 RNA polymerase
