>Addgene plasmid #133636 | ZJOM156 | addgene full sequence | sequence record 272374 | Addgene NGS Result
ATTTAGGTGACACTATAGAACGCGGCCGCCAGCTGAAGCTTGATATTGCAAAACGTATCTAAATTCAATG
AGTACCATTGGAATCAAATAGGTGACGTATTCGATAAATTGTTTGATTTAACCACTGCTAATGAATTGTT
CGATTATGATCCGTTACAGCAAGGAAGAAAATCATCTGTATCTCATCACCAAACAACTAATGATACCAGC
CAACACTCAGATGATGATAGCAACGACAGAAGGGAGAACGATTCTAATATCAGTGAGACGGTCGAAAGAG
CGCATCAAGAAGAATCCAGCGAAGACGTTGGTGGTGACATGGTTGAAACACTCAATGGGCAAACTAAGCT
TAATAATGGCAATTCCGTTCCGACGGTAAAGGACGAATTGAATCCAAAGCCCGCTAGTCTAAGTATCCCC
AAGAAAACTAAGCACATGAAACGAAACGAAAGTAACGAAGATATACGTAGGAGAATAAACATCAAGAATT
CTATTGTTGTCAAATGTGTTTTACAGCTTTTGATGATAGAGCTGCTCAACGAATTATTCGAGAACGAAGA
TTTTGCCCACTGTATCCCTTACAAGGAAGCCATTAGAATTACAAGATTGTTGGAGAAATCGTACGAATTT
TCTCGTGACTTTAATGAAGATTATGGGTTAAGAACAAGACTAGTAGAGGCTCGTGTAGTTGATAAAATAC
CAAACCTGTTGAAACAAGAAACGAGTGCTGCTGCAGTTCTCCTTGACATTATGTTTCAGTTGTATCTGAA
CGATGATGAGAAGAAGGCTGATTTAATAACTCGTCTGATCACCATTTGCATCCAGGTCGTAGAGGGTTAT
GTTTCTTTGGATGATAGAACCATGGAACGTAGTATCAATGCCTGGCGTTCAGTGATAGTTGAAATATTAC
AAGGTTACTACGAATTTGATGATGAAGACTTTAGACTATACTGTCCTGCTATGTATGCTCTGGTGATTCA
AATATTAGATAAGAGCGTTCCAACGGAGTTGAGACATGCTATAAAACAATTTCTAAGCAGAGTTGGTGAA
TTATACCTTTCTACTGATGCTTCGTACGCTGCAGGTCGACGGATCGGTGACGGTGCTGGTTTAATTAACA
TGTCTAAAGGTGAAGAATTATTCACTGGTGTTGTCCCAATTTTGGTTGAATTAGATGGTGATGTTAATGG
TCACAAATTTTCTGTCTCCGGTGAAGGTGAAGGTGATGCTACTTACGGTAAATTGACCTTAAAATTTATT
TGTACTACTGGTAAATTGCCAGTTCCATGGCCAACCTTAGTCACTACTTTAACTTATGGTGTTCAATGTT
TTTCTAGATACCCAGATCATATGAAACAACATGACTTTTTCAAGTCTGCCATGCCAGAAGGTTATGTTCA
AGAAAGAACTATTTTTTTCAAAGATGACGGTAACTACAAGACCAGAGCTGAAGTCAAGTTTGAAGGTGAT
ACCTTAGTTAATAGAATCGAATTAAAAGGTATTGATTTTAAAGAAGATGGTAACATTTTAGGTCACAAAT
TGGAATACAACTATAACTCTCACAATGTTTACATCATGGCTGACAAACAAAAGAATGGTATCAAAGTTAA
CTTCAAAATTAGACACAACATTGAAGATGGTTCTGTTCAATTAGCTGACCATTATCAACAAAATACTCCA
ATTGGTGATGGTCCAGTCTTGTTACCAGACAACCATTACTTATCCACTCAATCTGCCTTATCCAAAGATC
CAAACGAAAAGAGAGACCACATGGTCTTGTTAGAATTTGTTACTGCTGCTGGTATTACCCATGGTATTGA
TGAATTGTACAAAATTCCAGTTCCAACGCGTGATCTAGAGAAGCCATTCATGTCTAAAGGTGAAGAATTA
TTCACTGGTGTTGTCCCAATTTTGGTTGAATTAGATGGTGATGTTAATGGTCACAAATTTTCTGTCTCCG
GTGAAGGTGAAGGTGATGCTACTTACGGTAAATTGACCTTAAAATTTATTTGTACTACTGGTAAATTGCC
AGTTCCATGGCCAACCTTAGTCACTACTTTAACTTATGGTGTTCAATGTTTTTCTAGATACCCAGATCAT
ATGAAACAACATGACTTTTTCAAGTCTGCCATGCCAGAAGGTTATGTTCAAGAAAGAACTATTTTTTTCA
AAGATGACGGTAACTACAAGACCAGAGCTGAAGTCAAGTTTGAAGGTGATACCTTAGTTAATAGAATCGA
ATTAAAAGGTATTGATTTTAAAGAAGATGGTAACATTTTAGGTCACAAATTGGAATACAACTATAACTCT
CACAATGTTTACATCATGGCTGACAAACAAAAGAATGGTATCAAAGTTAACTTCAAAATTAGACACAACA
TTGAAGATGGTTCTGTTCAATTAGCTGACCATTATCAACAAAATACTCCAATTGGTGATGGTCCAGTCTT
GTTACCAGACAACCATTACTTATCCACTCAATCTGCCTTATCCAAAGATCCAAACGAAAAGAGAGACCAC
ATGGTCTTGTTAGAATTTGTTACTGCTGCTGGTATTACCCATGGTATGGATGAATTATATAAATAAGGCG
CGCCACTTCTAAATAAGCGAATTTCTTATGATTTATGATTTTTATTATTAAATAAGTTATAAAAAAAATA
AGTGTATACAAATTTTAAAGTGACTCTTAGGTTTTAAAACGAAAATTCTTATTCTTGAGTAACTCTTTCC
TGTAGGTCAGGTTGCTTTCTCAGGTATAGTATGAGGTCGCTCTTATTGACCACACCTCTACCGGCAGATC
CGCTAGGGATAACAGGGTAATATAGATCTGTTTAGCTTGCCTCGTCCCCGCCGGGTCACCCGGCCAGCGA
CATGGAGGCCCAGAATACCCTCCTTGACAGTCTTGACGTGCGCAGCTCAGGGGCATGATGTGACTGTCGC
CCGTACATTTAGCCCATACATCCCCATGTATAATCATTTGCATCCATACATTTTGATGGCCGCACGGCGC
GAAGCAAAAATTACGGCTCCTCGCTGCGGACCTGCGAGCAGGGAAACGCTCCCCTCACAGACGCGTATAA
CTTCGTATAATGTATGCTATACGAAGTTATTGAATTGTCCCCACGCCGCGCCCCTGTAGAGAAATATAAA
AGGTTAGGATTTGCCACTGAGGTTCTTCTTTCATATACTTCCTTTTAAAATCTTGCTAGGATACAGTTCT
CACATCACATCCGAACATAAACAACCATGACAGTCAACACTAAGACCTATAGTGAGAGAGCAGAAACTCA
TGCCTCACCAGTAGCACAACGATTATTTCGATTAATGGAACTGAAGAAAACCAATTTATGTGCATCAATT
GATGTTGATACCACTAAGGAATTCCTTGAATTAATTGATAAATTGGGTCCTTATGTATGCTTAATCAAGA
CTCATATTGATATAATCAATGATTTTTCCTATGAATCCACTATTGAACCATTATTAGAACTTTCACGTAA
ACATCAATTTATGATTTTTGAAGATAGAAAATTTGCTGATATTGGTAATACCGTGAAGAAACAATATATT
GGTGGAGTTTATAAAATTAGTAGTTGGGCAGATATTACTAATGCTCATGGTGTCACTGGGAATGGAGTAG
TTGAAGGATTAAAACAGGGAGCTAAAGAAACCACCACCAACCAAGAGCCAAGAGGGTTATTGATGTTAGC
TGAATTATCATCAGTGGGATCATTAGCATATGGAGAATATTCTCAAAAAACTGTTGAAATTGCTAAATCC
GATAAGGAATTTGTTATTGGATTTATTGCCCAACGTGATATGGGTGGACAAGAAGAAGGATTTGATTGGC
TTATTATGACACCTGGAGTTGGATTAGATGATAAAGGTGATGGATTAGGACAACAATATAGAACTGTTGA
TGAAGTTGTTAGCACTGGAACTGATATTATCATTGTTGGTAGAGGATTGTTTGGTAAAGGAAGAGATCCA
GATATTGAAGGTAAAAGGTATAGAGATGCTGGTTGGAATGCTTATTTGAAAAAGACTGGCCAATTATAAT
CAGTACTGACAATAAAAAGATTCTTGTTTTCAAGAACTTGTCATTTGTATAGTTTTTTTATATTGTAGTT
GTTCTATTTTAATCAAATGTTAGCGTGATTTATATTTTTTTTCGCCTCGACATCATCTGCCCAGATGCGA
AGTTAAGTGCGCAGAAAGTAATATCATGCGTCAATCGTATGTGAATGCTGGTCGCTATACTGCTGTCGAT
TCGATACTAACGCCGCCATCCAGTGTCGAAAACGAGCTCGAATTCATAACTTCGTATAATGTATGCTATA
CGAAGTTATATCGATGATATCAGATCCACTAGTGGCCTATGCGGCCGCGGCAGATTAAAATATGCTTAGT
TGTAGAACACAGAAAAAATGAGAAGGTTGATATACTTTTACTCATATTAATCCTGATTTAGTGGCGGTGA
TCCTTTTTAGATTCGTTTAATTCATAAACAAGGTACATCATATAGCAATAACAAATATGTAAACTATGTA
GAAAGACTTATCAAGTTTAGCCATTTTGGTCCTCATTCATGGGCATTTTATACTAACTTCATTTTTGCCG
AAATAAGAAAGGATGTAATCTTAACCTAAAATATGTAAGCAATTAAGGGCGCACGTAGTCACTTGCGAAC
AAATAGGAAAAGAAAGAAACAAGCACGGATACTGAATGACTGAGTGTATTACTACACGATTTATCTCAAC
GAATTTAAGTGTGGAGGACGATCGGCTGCACGTAGGAGTCAACGTTTTTTTACTGTGTTCATCACAAAAC
CATTAAGCTGAGTCATCCATATTGCAAACAATAAGGTAGCACCGCTTCCATCAAAACACTAGAACATACC
GATGTTTTCACGGATTTATTGGAAACAAATAGCAGATGAGGGCGTTTTTACTTGTAATGAAGGCGAATGA
GAAGGCAAGGCTTACAGGCTTGTTGTTTATGCCAAGCATCAATACTCGCTATGGAGGAGCGCCATCAGCG
ATAACAACAAAGTTTGCAAGTGCTTGCTTGGATATAAAAGGCTTGACGCTTAAGATAAATAGGGCCATAC
TTGCTTGCTTTTACTATTTTTGTTCCTCATAAGCCTGATTGACTACGCTATTATAAACCCCTACATTATC
CTATAATCAACTTCACTTGTGTAACGTTGAATGAGTTCAACTGAGTAATACTCGGTCGGAAATATACGCT
CCATCTGGCAGGAAACATAGGCTGCATTTATATCTTGCACAATTATGCCCTTCGTAGGTGTATGTTTTCA
TGTTTTCCATTATGTCAATGTAGATGTATCTTTGGACAGGCAACTTTTGGCCGCGGATCTGCCGGTCTCC
CTATAGTGAGTCGTATTAATTTCGATAAGCCAGGTTAACCTGCATTAATGAATCGGCCAACGCGCGGGGA
GAGGCGGTTTGCGTATTGGGCGCTCTTCCGCTTCCTCGCTCACTGACTCGCTGCGCTCGGTCGTTCGGCT
GCGGCGAGCGGTATCAGCTCACTCAAAGGCGGTAATACGGTTATCCACAGAATCAGGGGATAACGCAGGA
AAGAACATGTGAGCAAAAGGCCAGCAAAAGGCCAGGAACCGTAAAAAGGCCGCGTTGCTGGCGTTTTTCC
ATAGGCTCCGCCCCCCTGACGAGCATCACAAAAATCGACGCTCAAGTCAGAGGTGGCGAAACCCGACAGG
ACTATAAAGATACCAGGCGTTTCCCCCTGGAAGCTCCCTCGTGCGCTCTCCTGTTCCGACCCTGCCGCTT
ACCGGATACCTGTCCGCCTTTCTCCCTTCGGGAAGCGTGGCGCTTTCTCATAGCTCACGCTGTAGGTATC
TCAGTTCGGTGTAGGTCGTTCGCTCCAAGCTGGGCTGTGTGCACGAACCCCCCGTTCAGCCCGACCGCTG
CGCCTTATCCGGTAACTATCGTCTTGAGTCCAACCCGGTAAGACACGACTTATCGCCACTGGCAGCAGCC
ACTGGTAACAGGATTAGCAGAGCGAGGTATGTAGGCGGTGCTACAGAGTTCTTGAAGTGGTGGCCTAACT
ACGGCTACACTAGAAGAACAGTATTTGGTATCTGCGCTCTGCTGAAGCCAGTTACCTTCGGAAAAAGAGT
TGGTAGCTCTTGATCCGGCAAACAAACCACCGCTGGTAGCGGTGGTTTTTTTGTTTGCAAGCAGCAGATT
ACGCGCAGAAAAAAAGGATCTCAAGAAGATCCTTTGATCTTTTCTACGGGGTCTGACGCTCAGTGGAACG
AAAACTCACGTTAAGGGATTTTGGTCATGAGATTATCAAAAAGGATCTTCACCTAGATCCTTTTAAATTA
AAAATGAAGTTTTAAATCAATCTAAAGTATATATGAGTAAACTTGGTCTGACAGTTACCAATGCTTAATC
AGTGAGGCACCTATCTCAGCGATCTGTCTATTTCGTTCATCCATAGTTGCCTGACTCCCCGTCGTGTAGA
TAACTACGATACGGGAGGGCTTACCATCTGGCCCCAGTGCTGCAATGATACCGCGAGACCCACGCTCACC
GGCTCCAGATTTATCAGCAATAAACCAGCCAGCCGGAAGGGCCGAGCGCAGAAGTGGTCCTGCAACTTTA
TCCGCCTCCATCCAGTCTATTAATTGTTGCCGGGAAGCTAGAGTAAGTAGTTCGCCAGTTAATAGTTTGC
GCAACGTTGTTGCCATTGCTACAGGCATCGTGGTGTCACGCTCGTCGTTTGGTATGGCTTCATTCAGCTC
CGGTTCCCAACGATCAAGGCGAGTTACATGATCCCCCATGTTGTGCAAAAAAGCGGTTAGCTCCTTCGGT
CCTCCGATCGTTGTCAGAAGTAAGTTGGCCGCAGTGTTATCACTCATGGTTATGGCAGCACTGCATAATT
CTCTTACTGTCATGCCATCCGTAAGATGCTTTTCTGTGACTGGTGAGTACTCAACCAAGTCATTCTGAGA
ATAGTGTATGCGGCGACCGAGTTGCTCTTGCCCGGCGTCAATACGGGATAATACCGCGCCACATAGCAGA
ACTTTAAAAGTGCTCATCATTGGAAAACGTTCTTCGGGGCGAAAACTCTCAAGGATCTTACCGCTGTTGA
GATCCAGTTCGATGTAACCCACTCGTGCACCCAACTGATCTTCAGCATCTTTTACTTTCACCAGCGTTTC
TGGGTGAGCAAAAACAGGAAGGCAAAATGCCGCAAAAAAGGGAATAAGGGCGACACGGAAATGTTGAATA
CTCATACTCTTCCTTTTTCAATATTATTGAAGCATTTATCAGGGTTATTGTCTCATGAGCGGATACATAT
TTGAATGTATTTAGAAAAATAAACAAATAGGGGTTCCGCGCACATTTCCCCGAAAAGTGCCACCTGACGT
CTAAGAAACCATTATTATCATGACATTAACCTATAAAAATAGGCGTATCACGAGGCCCTTTCGTCTCGCG
CGTTTCGGTGATGACGGTGAAAACCTCTGACACATGCAGCTCCCGGAGACGGTCACAGCTTGTCTGTAAG
CGGATGCCGGGAGCAGACAAGCCCGTCAGGGCGCGTCAGCGGGTGTTGGCGGGTGTCGGGGCTGGCTTAA
CTATGCGGCATCAGAGCAGATTGTACTGAGAGTGCACCATATGGACATATTGTCGTTAGAACGCGGCTAC
AATTAATACATAACCTTATGTATCATACACATACG
Features (pLannotate 1.2.2; 18 found; start..end, strand, type, name):
      1..19      +  promoter       SP6 promoter: promoter for bacteriophage SP6 RNA polymerase
     40..1068    +  CDS            SEC7 (fragment): SEC7_YEAST - Experimental evidence at protein level: Swiss-Prot protein existence level 1. May play a role in vesicular budding and traffic between compartments of the Golgi apparatus. From Saccharomyces cerevisiae (strain ATCC 204508 / S288c) (Baker's yeast).
   1120..1833    +  CDS            GFP (S65T): GFP (S65T) is a basic (constitutively fluorescent) green fluorescent protein published in 1995, derived from Aequorea victoria.
   1870..2583    +  CDS            GFP (S65T): GFP (S65T) is a basic (constitutively fluorescent) green fluorescent protein published in 1995, derived from Aequorea victoria.
   2607..2794    +  terminator     ADH1 terminator: S. cerevisiae ADH1; transcription terminator for the S. cerevisiae alcohol dehydrogenase 1 (ADH1) gene
   2869..3076    +  promoter       TEF promoter (fragment): Ashbya gossypii TEF promoter
   3077..3110    -  protein_bind   loxP: Cre-mediated recombination occurs in the 8-bp core sequence (GCATACAT). Cre recombinase
   3110..3246    +  promoter       TEF promoter (fragment): Ashbya gossypii TEF promoter
   3265..4053    +  CDS            URA3: PYRF_YEAST - Experimental evidence at protein level: Swiss-Prot protein existence level 1. From Saccharomyces cerevisiae (strain ATCC 204508 / S288c) (Baker's yeast).
   4065..4262    +  terminator     TEF terminator: Ashbya gossypii TEF terminator
   4316..4349    -  protein_bind   loxP: Cre-mediated recombination occurs in the 8-bp core sequence (GCATACAT). Cre recombinase
   5390..5408    -  promoter       T7 promoter: promoter for bacteriophage T7 RNA polymerase
   5430..5483    -  CDS            lacI (fragment): lac repressor; lacI; The lac repressor binds to the lac operator to inhibit transcription in E. coli. This inhibition can be relieved by adding lactose or isopropyl-β-D-thiogalactopyranoside (IPTG).
   5666..6254    -  rep_origin     ori: high-copy-number ColE1/pMB1/pBR322/pUC origin of replication
   6425..7285    -  CDS            AmpR: β-lactamase; bla; confers resistance to ampicillin, carbenicillin, and related antibiotics
   7286..7390    -  promoter       AmpR promoter: bla
   7485..7520    +  CDS            rop (fragment): Rop protein, which maintains plasmids at low copy number; rop
   7622..7673    +  misc_feature   bom (fragment): basis of mobility region from pBR322
