[The description below was written by a language model from this plasmid's Addgene catalogue record and pLannotate feature annotations shown in this document.]
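Description:
ZJOM156 is a yeast integrating plasmid built on the KT209 backbone and designed to tag the chromosomal SEC7 gene of Saccharomyces cerevisiae with two tandem copies of GFP at its C terminus. It is propagated in E. coli through a high-copy ColE1/pUC-type origin with ampicillin selection (AmpR under its own bla promoter). The feature tables show no yeast replication origin or centromere, consistent with a construct that must integrate into the genome to be maintained. Short remnants of lacI, rop and bom, along with flanking SP6 and T7 promoters, are backbone leftovers rather than functional parts of the design.

The payload begins with a roughly 1 kb fragment from the SEC7 coding sequence with no upstream yeast promoter annotated, followed in the same orientation by two GFP open reading frames (annotated as the S65T variant, catalogued as EGFP) and the ADH1 terminator. This fragment serves as homology for recombination at the SEC7 locus, so the resulting Sec7-2xGFP fusion would be expected to be expressed from the native promoter, although the record does not spell out the integration strategy. An unannotated stretch of about 1 kb lies between the marker cassette and the T7 promoter, and its role is not stated.

Downstream sits the selectable marker, a URA3 gene described in the catalogue as the Candida albicans orthologue (the annotation software matched it to the S. cerevisiae protein), driven by the Ashbya gossypii TEF promoter and ended by the TEF terminator. One loxP site interrupts the TEF promoter and a second follows the terminator, in the same orientation, so Cre recombinase could excise the marker. The tagged Sec7 serves as a fluorescent marker for the yeast late Golgi/early endosome in live-cell imaging. The two sequence records are the same length and differ only in their start coordinate.
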