Addgene plasmid #133636: ZJOM156
Purpose: Integration of 2xGFP tag at SEC7 C terminus, use auxotrophic marker URA3(Candida albicans). Marker for yeast late golgi/early endosome.
Depositing lab: Zhiping Xie. Depositing organization: Shanghai Jiao Tong University. Publication: A Validated Set of Fluorescent-Protein-Based Markers for Major Organelles in Yeast (Saccharomyces cerevisiae). Zhu J, Zhang ZT, Tang SW, Zhao BS, Li H, Song JZ, Li D, Xie Z. MBio. 2019 Sep 3;10(5). pii: mBio.01691-19. doi: 10.1128/mBio.01691-19. PubMed 31481383.
Backbone
  Vector backbone: KT209
  Vector type: Yeast Expression
Growth in bacteria
  Bacterial resistance: Ampicillin, 100 μg/mL
  Growth temperature: 37°C
  Growth strain: DH5alpha
  Copy number: Unknown
Gene/Insert
  Gene/Insert name: SEC7-2GFP
  Species: S. cerevisiae (budding yeast)
  Insert size (bp): 2000
  Entrez Gene: SEC7 (a.k.a. YDR170C)
  Tag / fusion protein: EGFP (C terminal on insert)
  Cloning method: Gibson Cloning
Terms and licenses: Academic/Nonprofit Terms; Industry Terms: Not Available to Industry
How to cite: ZJOM156 was a gift from Zhiping Xie (Addgene plasmid # 133636 ; http://n2t.net/addgene:133636 ; RRID:Addgene_133636)
